Addgene plasmid #146105: pRSFDuetG-HsRCK_296-472-HsPatL1_1-111 (MCSII)_D
Purpose: Bacterial Expression of HsRck_296-472-HsPatL1_1-111
Depositing lab: Elisa Izaurralde. Depositing organization: Max Planck Institute for Developmental Biology.
Backbone
  Vector backbone: Unknown
  Vector type: Bacterial Expression
Growth in bacteria
  Bacterial resistance: Kanamycin, 50 μg/mL
  Growth temperature: 37°C
  Growth strain: DH5alpha
  Copy number: Low Copy
Gene/Insert
  Gene/Insert name: HsRck_296-472-HsPatL1_1-111
  Species: H. sapiens (human)
  Entrez Gene: DDX6 (a.k.a. HLR2, IDDILF, P54, RCK, Rck/p54)
  Cloning method: Unknown
Terms and licenses: Academic/Nonprofit Terms; Industry Terms: Not Available to Industry
Depositor comments: ORF extracted from NCBI: NM_152716.2 Plasmids from this collection were made available to the research community and donated after the lab closed. Please note that the sequence provided by the depositing laboratory may be theoretical/predicted or based on Sanger sequencing results. There may be discrepancies between sequencing results obtained by Addgene and the depositor sequence. If an Addgene verified sequence is not available, please contact before placing your order to request that our lab fully sequence the plasmid.
How to cite: pRSFDuetG-HsRCK_296-472-HsPatL1_1-111 (MCSII)_D was a gift from Elisa Izaurralde (Addgene plasmid # 146105 ; http://n2t.net/addgene:146105 ; RRID:Addgene_146105)
