[The description below was written by a language model from this plasmid's Addgene catalogue record and pLannotate feature annotations shown in this document.]
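Description:
pRSFDuetG-HsRCK_296-472-HsPatL1_1-111 (MCSII)_D is a 5,353 nt bacterial co-expression plasmid. The catalogue lists the backbone as unknown, but the name and the annotated features match a Duet-type layout. It carries two T7 promoter/lac operator cassettes, an RSF 1030 origin, a kanamycin resistance gene (aph(3')-Ia) and a lacI repressor gene with its own promoter. The RSF origin is compatible with other common replicons, so the plasmid can coexist in E. coli with additional expression vectors. The record lists it as low copy. Short matches annotated as TcR, a CAP binding site and a partial AmpR promoter are probably backbone remnants or annotation artefacts rather than functional parts.

The first cassette has a T7 promoter that spans the sequence origin, followed by a lac operator and the T7 gene 10 ribosome binding site. It drives a fragment of human DDX6 (RCK/p54) that the name gives as residues 296–472. No tag is annotated on this fragment, although a short unannotated stretch lies between the RBS and the coding region. The second cassette has its own T7 promoter and lac operator and encodes Schistosoma japonicum glutathione S-transferase followed by a fragment of human PatL1, given as residues 1–111. This arrangement suggests a GST–PatL1 fusion, and the "G" in the vector name may refer to the GST. An S-Tag fragment and a single T7 terminator follow, but the record does not show whether the S-Tag is translated.

Both cassettes are repressed by LacI and inducible with IPTG in a host that supplies T7 RNA polymerase. The stated purpose is bacterial expression of the two human fragments. The design would allow them to be co-produced and the complex recovered through the GST moiety, though the record does not describe specific downstream uses.
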