Features (pLannotate 1.2.2; 20 found; start..end, strand, type, name):
      3..27      +  protein_bind   lac operator: The lac repressor binds to the lac operator to inhibit transcription in E. coli. This inhibition can be relieved by adding lactose or isopropyl-β-D-thiogalactopyranoside (IPTG). lac repressor encoded by lacI
     42..64      +  RBS            RBS: efficient ribosome binding site from bacteriophage T7 gene 10 (Olins and Rangwala, 1989)
    143..673     +  CDS            DDX6 (fragment): DDX6_HUMAN - Also known as HLR2, RCK. Experimental evidence at protein level: Swiss-Prot protein existence level 1. Essential for the formation of P-bodies, cytosolic membrane- less ribonucleoprotein granules involved in RNA metabolism through the coordinated storage of mRNAs encoding regulatory functions (PubMed:25995375, PubMed:27342281, PubMed:31422817). Plays a role in P- bodies to coordinate the storage of translationally inactive mRNAs in the cytoplasm and prevent their degradation (PubMed:27342281). In the process of mRNA degradation, plays a role in mRNA decapping (PubMed:16364915). Bl
    742..760     +  promoter       T7 promoter: promoter for bacteriophage T7 RNA polymerase
    761..785     +  protein_bind   lac operator: The lac repressor binds to the lac operator to inhibit transcription in E. coli. This inhibition can be relieved by adding lactose or isopropyl-β-D-thiogalactopyranoside (IPTG). lac repressor encoded by lacI
    831..1484    +  CDS            GST26_SCHJA: Experimental evidence at protein level: Swiss-Prot protein existence level 1. GST isoenzymes appear to play a central role in the parasite detoxification system. Other functions are also suspected including a role in increasing the solubility of haematin in the parasite gut. From Schistosoma japonicum (Blood fluke).
   1536..1868    +  CDS            PATL1 (fragment): PATL1_HUMAN - Experimental evidence at protein level: Swiss-Prot protein existence level 1. (Microbial infection) In case of infection, required for translation and replication of hepatitis C virus (HCV). From Homo sapiens (Human).
   1890..1931    +  CDS            S-Tag (fragment): affinity and epitope tag derived from pancreatic ribonuclease A
   1961..1978    +  CDS            SET1 (fragment): solubility-enhancement tag derived from T7 phage gene 10B
   1986..2033    +  terminator     T7 terminator: transcription terminator for bacteriophage T7 RNA polymerase
   2197..2254    +  promoter       AmpR promoter (fragment): bla
   2263..3078    -  CDS            KanR: aminoglycoside phosphotransferase; aph(3')-Ia; confers resistance to kanamycin in bacteria or G418 (Geneticin®) in eukaryotes
   3079..3170    -  promoter       AmpR promoter: bla
   3186..3935    -  rep_origin     RSF ori: Plasmids containing the RSF 1030 origin of replication can be propagated in E. coli cells that contain additional plasmids with compatible origins.
   4018..4082    -  CDS            TcR (fragment): tetracycline efflux protein; tet; confers resistance to tetracycline
   4097..4118    -  protein_bind   CAP binding site: CAP binding activates transcription in the presence of cAMP. E. coli catabolite activator protein
   4131..5213    -  CDS            lacI: lac repressor; lacI; The lac repressor binds to the lac operator to inhibit transcription in E. coli. This inhibition can be relieved by adding lactose or isopropyl-β-D-thiogalactopyranoside (IPTG).
   5214..5291    -  promoter       lacI promoter: lacI
   5299..5334    -  CDS            TcR (fragment): tetracycline efflux protein; tet; confers resistance to tetracycline
   5337..2       +  promoter       T7 promoter (across the origin): promoter for bacteriophage T7 RNA polymerase
>Addgene plasmid #146105 | pRSFDuetG-HsRCK_296-472-HsPatL1_1-111 (MCSII)_D | depositor full sequence | sequence record 288550 | Full Sequence
GGGGAATTGTGAGCGGATAACAATTCCCCTGTAGAAATAATTTTGTTTAACTTTAATAAGGAGATATACC
ATGGGCAGCAGCCATCACCATCATCACCACAGCGCGGGTCTGGAAGTTCTGTTCCAGGGGCCCCAGGATC
CGAAGGGAGTAACCCAGTACTACGCATATGTAACTGAGCGCCAAAAAGTACACTGCCTCAACACACTTTT
CTCCAGGCTTCAGATAAACCAGTCGATCATTTTCTGTAACTCCTCTCAGCGAGTTGAATTGCTAGCCAAG
AAGATTTCTCAACTGGGTTATTCTTGCTTCTATATTCATGCTAAAATGAGGCAGGAACATCGAAATCGTG
TATTTCATGATTTCCGAAATGGCTTATGCCGCAATCTTGTTTGCACTGATCTGTTTACCCGAGGTATTGA
TATACAAGCTGTGAATGTGGTAATAAACTTTGATTTCCCAAAGCTGGCAGAGACCTATCTCCATCGTATT
GGAAGATCAGGTCGCTTTGGTCATCTTGGCTTAGCCATCAACTTGATCACATATGATGATCGCTTCAACC
TGAAAAGTATTGAGGAGCAGCTGGGAACAGAAATTAAACCTATTCCGAGCAACATTGATAAGAGCCTGTA
TGTGGCAGAATACCACAGCGAGCCTGTAGAAGATGAGAAACCTTAAGCGGCCGCATAATGCTTAAGTCGA
ACAGAAAGTAATCGTATTGTACACGGCCGCATAATCGAAATTAATACGACTCACTATAGGGGAATTGTGA
GCGGATAACAATTCCCCATCTTAGTATATTAGTTAAGTATAAGAAGGAGATATACATAATATGTCCCCTA
TACTAGGTTATTGGAAAATTAAGGGCCTTGTGCAACCCACTCGACTTCTTTTGGAATATCTTGAAGAAAA
ATATGAAGAGCATTTGTATGAGCGCGATGAAGGTGATAAATGGCGAAACAAAAAGTTTGAATTGGGTTTG
GAGTTTCCCAATCTTCCTTATTATATTGATGGTGATGTTAAATTAACACAGTCTATGGCCATCATACGTT
ATATAGCTGACAAGCACAACATGTTGGGTGGTTGTCCAAAAGAGCGTGCAGAGATTTCAATGCTTGAAGG
AGCGGTTTTGGATATTAGATACGGTGTTTCGAGAATTGCATATAGTAAAGACTTTGAAACTCTCAAAGTT
GATTTTCTTAGCAAGCTACCTGAAATGCTGAAAATGTTCGAAGATCGTTTATGTCATAAAACATATTTAA
ATGGTGATCATGTAACCCATCCTGACTTCATGTTGTATGACGCTCTTGATGTTGTTTTATACATGGACCC
AATGTGCCTGGATGCGTTCCCAAAATTAGTTTGTTTTAAAAAACGTATTGAAGCTATCCCACAAATTGAT
AAGTACTTGAAATCCAGCAAGTATATAGCATGGCCTTTGCAGGGCTGGCAAGCCACGTTTGGTGGTGGCG
ACCATCCTCCAAAATCGGATCTGGAAGTTCTGTTCCAGGGGCCCCATATGGCAGATCTCAATTGGATGTT
CCGCTACGAGTCTTTGGAGGATTGTCCTCTGGATGAAGATGAAGATGCATTTCAGGGACTGGGAGAAGAA
GATGAAGAGATTGATCAATTCAATGATGATACATTTGGGTCAGGTGCAGTTGATGATGATTGGCAGGAAG
CACATGAGCGCCTGGCTGAATTGGAAGAAAAGCTACCAGTGGCAGTTAATGAACAAACAGGCAATGGAGA
GAGAGATGAAATGGACTTGTTGGGTGACCATGAGGAGAATCTGGCAGAAAGGCTCAGTAAGATGGTGATT
GAAAATGAACTAGAAGATCCAGCTATTATGAGGGCAGTGCAGACCAGGTAGGGTACCCTCGAGTCTGGTA
AAGAAACCGCTGCTGCGAAATTTGAACGCCAGCACATGGACTCGTCTACTAGCGCAGCTTAATTAACCTA
GGCTGCTGCCACCGCTGAGCAATAACTAGCATAACCCCTTGGGGCCTCTAAACGGGTCTTGAGGGGTTTT
TTGCTGAAACCTCAGGCATTTGAGAAGCACACGGTCACACTGCTTCCGGTAGTCAATAAACCGGTAAACC
AGCAATAGACATAAGCGGCTATTTAACGACCCTGCCCTGAACCGACGACAAGCTGACGACCGGGTCTCCG
CAAGTGGCACTTTTCGGGGAAATGTGCGCGGAACCCCTATTTGTTTATTTTTCTAAATACATTCAAATAT
GTATCCGCTCATGAATTAATTCTTAGAAAAACTCATCGAGCATCAAATGAAACTGCAATTTATTCATATC
AGGATTATCAATACCATATTTTTGAAAAAGCCGTTTCTGTAATGAAGGAGAAAACTCACCGAGGCAGTTC
CATAGGATGGCAAGATCCTGGTATCGGTCTGCGATTCCGACTCGTCCAACATCAATACAACCTATTAATT
TCCCCTCGTCAAAAATAAGGTTATCAAGTGAGAAATCACCATGAGTGACGACTGAATCCGGTGAGAATGG
CAAAAGTTTATGCATTTCTTTCCAGACTTGTTCAACAGGCCAGCCATTACGCTCGTCATCAAAATCACTC
GCATCAACCAAACCGTTATTCATTCGTGATTGCGCCTGAGCGAGACGAAATACGCGGTCGCTGTTAAAAG
GACAATTACAAACAGGAATCGAATGCAACCGGCGCAGGAACACTGCCAGCGCATCAACAATATTTTCACC
TGAATCAGGATATTCTTCTAATACCTGGAATGCTGTTTTCCCGGGGATCGCAGTGGTGAGTAACCATGCA
TCATCAGGAGTACGGATAAAATGCTTGATGGTCGGAAGAGGCATAAATTCCGTCAGCCAGTTTAGTCTGA
CCATCTCATCTGTAACATCATTGGCAACGCTACCTTTGCCATGTTTCAGAAACAACTCTGGCGCATCGGG
CTTCCCATACAATCGATAGATTGTCGCACCTGATTGCCCGACATTATCGCGAGCCCATTTATACCCATAT
AAATCAGCATCCATGTTGGAATTTAATCGCGGCCTAGAGCAAGACGTTTCCCGTTGAATATGGCTCATAC
TCTTCCTTTTTCAATATTATTGAAGCATTTATCAGGGTTATTGTCTCATGAGCGGATACATATTTGAATG
TATTTAGAAAAATAAACAAATAGGCATGCAGCGCTCTTCCGCTTCCTCGCTCACTGACTCGCTACGCTCG
GTCGTTCGACTGCGGCGAGCGGTGTCAGCTCACTCAAAAGCGGTAATACGGTTATCCACAGAATCAGGGG
ATAAAGCCGGAAAGAACATGTGAGCAAAAAGCAAAGCACCGGAAGAAGCCAACGCCGCAGGCGTTTTTCC
ATAGGCTCCGCCCCCCTGACGAGCATCACAAAAATCGACGCTCAAGCCAGAGGTGGCGAAACCCGACAGG
ACTATAAAGATACCAGGCGTTTCCCCCTGGAAGCTCCCTCGTGCGCTCTCCTGTTCCGACCCTGCCGCTT
ACCGGATACCTGTCCGCCTTTCTCCCTTCGGGAAGCGTGGCGCTTTCTCATAGCTCACGCTGTTGGTATC
TCAGTTCGGTGTAGGTCGTTCGCTCCAAGCTGGGCTGTGTGCACGAACCCCCCGTTCAGCCCGACCGCTG
CGCCTTATCCGGTAACTATCGTCTTGAGTCCAACCCGGTAAGACACGACTTATCGCCACTGGCAGCAGCC
ATTGGTAACTGATTTAGAGGACTTTGTCTTGAAGTTATGCACCTGTTAAGGCTAAACTGAAAGAACAGAT
TTTGGTGAGTGCGGTCCTCCAACCCACTTACCTTGGTTCAAAGAGTTGGTAGCTCAGCGAACCTTGAGAA
AACCACCGTTGGTAGCGGTGGTTTTTCTTTATTTATGAGATGATGAATCAATCGGTCTATCAAGTCAACG
AACAGCTATTCCGTTACTCTAGATTTCAGTGCAATTTATCTCTTCAAATGTAGCACCTGAAGTCAGCCCC
ATACGATATAAGTTGTAATTCTCATGTTAGTCATGCCCCGCGCCCACCGGAAGGAGCTGACTGGGTTGAA
GGCTCTCAAGGGCATCGGTCGAGATCCCGGTGCCTAATGAGTGAGCTAACTTACATTAATTGCGTTGCGC
TCACTGCCCGCTTTCCAGTCGGGAAACCTGTCGTGCCAGCTGCATTAATGAATCGGCCAACGCGCGGGGA
GAGGCGGTTTGCGTATTGGGCGCCAGGGTGGTTTTTCTTTTCACCAGTGAGACGGGCAACAGCTGATTGC
CCTTCACCGCCTGGCCCTGAGAGAGTTGCAGCAAGCGGTCCACGCTGGTTTGCCCCAGCAGGCGAAAATC
CTGTTTGATGGTGGTTAACGGCGGGATATAACATGAGCTGTCTTCGGTATCGTCGTATCCCACTACCGAG
ATGTCCGCACCAACGCGCAGCCCGGACTCGGTAATGGCGCGCATTGCGCCCAGCGCCATCTGATCGTTGG
CAACCAGCATCGCAGTGGGAACGATGCCCTCATTCAGCATTTGCATGGTTTGTTGAAAACCGGACATGGC
ACTCCAGTCGCCTTCCCGTTCCGCTATCGGCTGAATTTGATTGCGAGTGAGATATTTATGCCAGCCAGCC
AGACGCAGACGCGCCGAGACAGAACTTAATGGGCCCGCTAACAGCGCGATTTGCTGGTGACCCAATGCGA
CCAGATGCTCCACGCCCAGTCGCGTACCGTCTTCATGGGAGAAAATAATACTGTTGATGGGTGTCTGGTC
AGAGACATCAAGAAATAACGCCGGAACATTAGTGCAGGCAGCTTCCACAGCAATGGCATCCTGGTCATCC
AGCGGATAGTTAATGATCAGCCCACTGACGCGTTGCGCGAGAAGATTGTGCACCGCCGCTTTACAGGCTT
CGACGCCGCTTCGTTCTACCATCGACACCACCACGCTGGCACCCAGTTGATCGGCGCGAGATTTAATCGC
CGCGACAATTTGCGACGGCGCGTGCAGGGCCAGACTGGAGGTGGCAACGCCAATCAGCAACGACTGTTTG
CCCGCCAGTTGTTGTGCCACGCGGTTGGGAATGTAATTCAGCTCCGCCATCGCCGCTTCCACTTTTTCCC
GCGTTTTCGCAGAAACGTGGCTGGCCTGGTTCACCACGCGGGAAACGGTCTGATAAGAGACACCGGCATA
CTCTGCGACATCGTATAACGTTACTGGTTTCACATTCACCACCCTGAATTGACTCTCTTCCGGGCGCTAT
CATGCCATACCGCGAAAGGTTTTGCGCCATTCGATGGTGTCCGGGATCTCGACGCTCTCCCTTATGCGAC
TCCTGCATTAGGAAATTAATACGACTCACTATA
